Addgene plasmid #203648: pUBC-Pfv-Sapphire-IRES-H2B-mCherry
Purpose: Mammalian lentiviral vector for the expression of the Sapphire-tagged 40nm GEM under the UBC promoter, with a secondary translation initiation site for H2B-mCherry expression.
Depositing lab: Liam Holt. Depositing organization: NYU Grossman School of Medicine. Publication: nucGEMs probe the biophysical properties of the nucleoplasm. Shu T et al.. bioRxiv 2022 10.1101/2021.11.18.469159.
Backbone
  Vector backbone: pLVX
  Vector type: Lentiviral
Growth in bacteria
  Bacterial resistance: Ampicillin, 100 μg/mL
  Growth temperature: 37°C
  Growth strain: NEB Stable
  Copy number: High Copy
Gene/Insert
  Gene/Insert name: PfV
  Species: Pyrococcus furiosus
  Tag / fusion protein: Sapphire-IRES-H2B-mCherry (C terminal on insert)
  Cloning method: Gibson Cloning
Terms and licenses: Academic/Nonprofit Terms; Industry Terms: Not Available to Industry
Depositor comments: Please visit https://doi.org/10.1101/2021.11.18.469159 for bioRxiv preprint.
How to cite: pUBC-Pfv-Sapphire-IRES-H2B-mCherry was a gift from Liam Holt (Addgene plasmid # 203648 ; http://n2t.net/addgene:203648 ; RRID:Addgene_203648)
