[The description below was written by a language model from this plasmid's Addgene catalogue record and pLannotate feature annotations shown in this document.]
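Description:
pUBC-Pfv-Sapphire-IRES-H2B-mCherry is an HIV-1-based lentiviral transfer vector built on the pLVX backbone for stable expression in mammalian cells. In bacteria it is maintained through a high-copy ColE1/pUC-type origin and selected with ampicillin via the β-lactamase gene. The annotated viral elements are those expected of a lentiviral transfer plasmid. LTR sequences flank the cassette (both are labelled by the annotation tool as truncated 5' LTRs, with adjacent nef-derived fragments). Between them lie the Ψ packaging signal with a partial gag region, the Rev response element for Rev-dependent nuclear export of the genomic RNA, and the cPPT/CTS. A WPRE sits downstream of the payload to enhance transcript expression. The vector carries no mammalian drug-selection marker in the feature table, so transduced cells would be identified by fluorescence.

The payload is a bicistronic cassette driven by the human ubiquitin C promoter. The first cistron encodes PfV from Pyrococcus furiosus, fused at its C terminus to the long-Stokes-shift GFP variant Sapphire. According to the record this produces the 40 nm genetically encoded multimeric nanoparticle (GEM). The PfV coding region itself is not annotated, but an unannotated gap of about 1.1 kb between the promoter and Sapphire is consistent with its position. An EMCV IRES then allows cap-independent translation of a second protein from the same transcript: human histone H2B fused to mCherry, which labels chromatin in red. Together these let users image bright GEM particles as tracers of intracellular physical properties while marking nuclei in the same cells. The associated publication concerns GEM-based probing of nucleoplasm biophysics.
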