Features (pLannotate 1.2.2; 23 found; start..end, strand, type, name):
    361..618     +  LTR            5' LTR (truncated): truncated 5' long terminal repeat (LTR) from HIV-1
    665..790     +  misc_feature   HIV-1 Ψ: packaging signal of human immunodeficiency virus type 1
    774..1112    +  CDS            HIV-1 gag (fragment): gag protein from human immunodeficiency virus 1; gag
   1287..1520    +  misc_feature   RRE: The Rev response element (RRE) of HIV-1 allows for Rev-dependent mRNA export from the nucleus to the cytoplasm.
   1897..1997    +  CDS            Rev (fragment): human immunodeficiency virus 1 (HIV-1) Rev protein; rev; enhances nuclear export of unspliced and incompletely spliced viral mRNAs
   2012..2127    +  misc_feature   cPPT/CTS: central polypurine tract and central termination sequence of HIV-1 (lacking the first T)
   2173..3384    +  promoter       UbC promoter: human ubiquitin C promoter
   4486..5199    +  CDS            Sapphire: Sapphire is a basic (constitutively fluorescent) long stokes shift fluorescent protein published in 1998, derived from Aequorea victoria. It is reported to be a rapidly-maturing weak dimer with low acid sensitivity.
   5211..5783    +  misc_feature   IRES: internal ribosome entry site (IRES) of the encephalomyocarditis virus (EMCV)
   5799..6176    +  CDS            H2BC3: H2B1B_HUMAN - Also known as H2BFF, HIST1H2BB Experimental evidence at protein level: Swiss-Prot protein existence level 1. Core component of nucleosome. Nucleosomes wrap and compact DNA into chromatin, limiting DNA accessibility to the cellular machineries which require DNA as a template. Histones thereby play a central role in transcription regulation, DNA repair, DNA replication and chromosomal stability. DNA accessibility is regulated via a complex set of post-translational modifications of histones, also called histone code, and nucleosome remodeling. From Homo sapiens (Human).
   6195..6902    +  CDS            mCherry: mCherry is a basic (constitutively fluorescent) red fluorescent protein published in 2004, derived from Discosoma sp.. It is reported to be a very rapidly-maturing monomer with low acid sensitivity.
   6919..7507    +  misc_feature   WPRE: woodchuck hepatitis virus posttranscriptional regulatory element
   7524..8042    +  CDS            nef (fragment): NEF_HV1BR - Experimental evidence at protein level: Swiss-Prot protein existence level 1. Extracellular Nef protein targets CD4(+) T-lymphocytes for apoptosis by interacting with CXCR4 surface receptors (PubMed:14990729). From Human immunodeficiency virus type 1 group M subtype B (isolate BRU/LAI) (HIV-1).
   8090..8347    +  LTR            5' LTR (truncated): truncated 5' long terminal repeat (LTR) from HIV-1
   8497..8519    -  protein_bind   lac operator (fragment): The lac repressor binds to the lac operator to inhibit transcription in E. coli. This inhibition can be relieved by adding lactose or isopropyl-β-D-thiogalactopyranoside (IPTG). lac repressor encoded by lacI
   8523..8553    -  promoter       lac promoter: promoter for the E. coli lac operon
   8568..8589    -  protein_bind   CAP binding site: CAP binding activates transcription in the presence of cAMP. E. coli catabolite activator protein
   8602..8694    -  CDS            lacI (fragment): lac repressor; lacI; The lac repressor binds to the lac operator to inhibit transcription in E. coli. This inhibition can be relieved by adding lactose or isopropyl-β-D-thiogalactopyranoside (IPTG).
   8877..9465    -  rep_origin     ori: high-copy-number ColE1/pMB1/pBR322/pUC origin of replication
   9636..10496   -  CDS            AmpR: β-lactamase; bla; confers resistance to ampicillin, carbenicillin, and related antibiotics
  10497..10601   -  promoter       AmpR promoter: bla
  10649..10783   +  polyA_signal   SV40 poly(A) signal: SV40 polyadenylation signal
  10950..313     +  CDS            nef (fragment) (across the origin): NEF_HV1BR - Experimental evidence at protein level: Swiss-Prot protein existence level 1. Extracellular Nef protein targets CD4(+) T-lymphocytes for apoptosis by interacting with CXCR4 surface receptors (PubMed:14990729). From Human immunodeficiency virus type 1 group M subtype B (isolate BRU/LAI) (HIV-1).
>Addgene plasmid #203648 | pUBC-Pfv-Sapphire-IRES-H2B-mCherry | addgene full sequence | sequence record 402478 | Addgene NGS Result
CTCCCAAAGAAGACAAGATATCCTTGATCTGTGGATCTACCACACACAAGGCTACTTCCCTGATTAGCAG
AACTACACACCAGGGCCAGGGGTCAGATATCCACTGACCTTTGGATGGTGCTACAAGCTAGTACCAGTTG
AGCCAGATAAGGTAGAAGAGGCCAATAAAGGAGAGAACACCAGCTTGTTACACCCTGTGAGCCTGCATGG
GATGGATGACCCGGAGAGAGAAGTGTTAGAGTGGAGGTTTGACAGCCGCCTAGCATTTCATCACGTGGCC
CGAGAGCTGCATCCGGAGTACTTCAAGAACTGCTGATATCGAGCTTGCTACAAGGGACTTTCCGCTGGGG
ACTTTCCAGGGAGGCGTGGCCTGGGCGGGACTGGGGAGTGGCGAGCCCTCAGATCCTGCATATAAGCAGC
TGCTTTTTGCCTGTACTGGGTCTCTCTGGTTAGACCAGATCTGAGCCTGGGAGCTCTCTGGCTAACTAGG
GAACCCACTGCTTAAGCCTCAATAAAGCTTGCCTTGAGTGCTTCAAGTAGTGTGTGCCCGTCTGTTGTGT
GACTCTGGTAACTAGAGATCCCTCAGACCCTTTTAGTCAGTGTGGAAAATCTCTAGCAGTGGCGCCCGAA
CAGGGACTTGAAAGCGAAAGGGAAACCAGAGGAGCTCTCTCGACGCAGGACTCGGCTTGCTGAAGCGCGC
ACGGCAAGAGGCGAGGGGCGGCGACTGGTGAGTACGCCAAAAATTTTGACTAGCGGAGGCTAGAAGGAGA
GAGATGGGTGCGAGAGCGTCAGTATTAAGCGGGGGAGAATTAGATCGCGATGGGAAAAAATTCGGTTAAG
GCCAGGGGGAAAGAAAAAATATAAATTAAAACATATAGTATGGGCAAGCAGGGAGCTAGAACGATTCGCA
GTTAATCCTGGCCTGTTAGAAACATCAGAAGGCTGTAGACAAATACTGGGACAGCTACAACCATCCCTTC
AGACAGGATCAGAAGAACTTAGATCATTATATAATACAGTAGCAACCCTCTATTGTGTGCATCAAAGGAT
AGAGATAAAAGACACCAAGGAAGCTTTAGACAAGATAGAGGAAGAGCAAAACAAAAGTAAGACCACCGCA
CAGCAAGCGGCCGGCCGCTGATCTTCAGACCTGGAGGAGGAGATATGAGGGACAATTGGAGAAGTGAATT
ATATAAATATAAAGTAGTAAAAATTGAACCATTAGGAGTAGCACCCACCAAGGCAAAGAGAAGAGTGGTG
CAGAGAGAAAAAAGAGCAGTGGGAATAGGAGCTTTGTTCCTTGGGTTCTTGGGAGCAGCAGGAAGCACTA
TGGGCGCAGCGTCAATGACGCTGACGGTACAGGCCAGACAATTATTGTCTGGTATAGTGCAGCAGCAGAA
CAATTTGCTGAGGGCTATTGAGGCGCAACAGCATCTGTTGCAACTCACAGTCTGGGGCATCAAGCAGCTC
CAGGCAAGAATCCTGGCTGTGGAAAGATACCTAAAGGATCAACAGCTCCTGGGGATTTGGGGTTGCTCTG
GAAAACTCATTTGCACCACTGCTGTGCCTTGGAATGCTAGTTGGAGTAATAAATCTCTGGAACAGATTTG
GAATCACACGACCTGGATGGAGTGGGACAGAGAAATTAACAATTACACAAGCTTAATACACTCCTTAATT
GAAGAATCGCAAAACCAGCAAGAAAAGAATGAACAAGAATTATTGGAATTAGATAAATGGGCAAGTTTGT
GGAATTGGTTTAACATAACAAATTGGCTGTGGTATATAAAATTATTCATAATGATAGTAGGAGGCTTGGT
AGGTTTAAGAATAGTTTTTGCTGTACTTTCTATAGTGAATAGAGTTAGGCAGGGATATTCACCATTATCG
TTTCAGACCCACCTCCCAACCCCGAGGGGACCCGACAGGCCCGAAGGAATAGAAGAAGAAGGTGGAGAGA
GAGACAGAGACAGATCCATTCGATTAGTGAACGGATCTCGACGGTATCGCCTTTAAAAGAAAAGGGGGGA
TTGGGGGGTACAGTGCAGGGGAAAGAATAGTAGACATAATAGCAACAGACATACAAACTAAAGAATTACA
AAAACAAATTACAAAAATTCAAAATTTTCGGGTTTATTACAGGGACAGCAGAGATCCAGTTTATTTAATT
AAGGCCTCCGCGCCGGGTTTTGGCGCCTCCCGCGGGCGCCCCCCTCCTCACGGCGAGCGCTGCCACGTCA
GACGAAGGGCGCAGCGAGCGTCCTGATCCTTCCGCCCGGACGCTCAGGACAGCGGCCCGCTGCTCATAAG
ACTCGGCCTTAGAACCCCAGTATCAGCAGAAGGACATTTTAGGACGGGACTTGGGTGACTCTAGGGCACT
GGTTTTCTTTCCAGAGAGCGGAACAGGCGAGGAAAAGTAGTCCCTTCTCGGCGATTCTGCGGAGGGATCT
CCGTGGGGCGGTGAACGCCGATGATTATATAAGGACGCGCCGGGTGTGGCACAGCTAGTTCCGTCGCAGC
CGGGATTTGGGTCGCGGTTCTTGTTTGTGGATCGCTGTGATCGTCACTTGGTGAGTAGCGGGCTGCTGGG
CTGGCCGGGGCTTTCGTGGCCGCCGGGCCGCTCGGTGGGACGGAAGCGTGTGGAGAGACCGCCAAGGGCT
GTAGTCTGGGTCCGCGAGCAAGGTTGCCCTGAACTGGGGGTTGGGGGGAGCGCAGCAAAATGGCGGCTGT
TCCCGAGTCTTGAATGGAAGACGCTTGTGAGGCGGGCTGTGAGGTCGTTGAAACAAGGTGGGGGGCATGG
TGGGCGGCAAGAACCCAAGGTCTTGAGGCCTTCGCTAATGCGGGAAAGCTCTTATTCGGGTGAGATGGGC
TGGGGCACCATCTGGGGACCCTGACGTGAAGTTTGTCACTGACTGGAGAACTCGGTTTGTCGTCTGTTGC
GGGGGCGGCAGTTATGGCGGTGCCGTTGGGCAGTGCACCCGTACCTTTGGGAGCGCGCGCCCTCGTCGTG
TCGTGACGTCACCCGTTCTGTTGGCTTATAATGCAGGGTGGGGCCACCTGCCGGTAGGTGTGCGGTAGGC
TTTTCTCCGTCGCAGGACGCAGGGTTCGGGCCTAGGGTAGGCTCTCCTGAATCGACAGGCGCCGGACCTC
TGGTGAGGGGAGGGATAAGTGAGGCGTCAGTTTCTTTGGTCGGTTTTATGTACCTATCTTCTTAAGTAGC
TGAAGCTCCGGTTTTGAACTATGCGCTCGGGGTTGGCGAGTGTGTTTTGTGAAGTTTTTTAGGCACCTTT
TGAAATGTAATCATTTGGGTCAATATGTAATTTTCAGTGTTAGACTAGTAAATTGTCCGCTAAATTCTGG
CCGTTTTTGGCTTTTTTGTTAGACGAATTCGCCACCATGTCTAGACTCTCTATCAACCCGACATTGATAA
ACCGGGACAAACCGTATACTAAAGAAGAACTTATGGAAATCCTGCGGCTGGCAATCATTGCTGAGTTGGA
CGCGATCAACCTCTATGAACAGATGGCACGGTATTCTGAAGATGAGAACGTAAGGAAGATTCTCCTTGAC
GTCGCTCGGGAGGAGAAGGCGCACGTGGGTGAGTTTATGGCACTCCTTCTTAACCTTGACCCTGAGCAAG
TGACTGAGTTGAAAGGCGGCTTCGAAGAGGTAAAAGAACTGACAGGCATTGAAGCCCATATTAACGATAA
TAAAAAAGAAGAGTCCAACGTCGAATATTTTGAAAAACTCCGCTCCGCTCTGTTGGATGGAGTAAATAAG
GGGAGGAGTCTCCTTAAGCATCTGCCAGTTACACGCATAGAAGGGCAGTCCTTTCGAGTAGACATTATTA
AATTTGAGGATGGGGTGCGCGTCGTTAAACAGGAATACAAGCCCATTCCACTTCTCAAAAAGAAATTTTA
CGTAGGAATTAGAGAACTGAATGATGGTACGTACGACGTTTCTATTGCCACGAAGGCAGGTGAATTGTTG
GTTAAGGACGAGGAAAGCCTTGTGATAAGAGAAATCCTGTCAACTGAAGGGATAAAGAAAATGAAGTTGA
GTAGCTGGGACAATCCCGAGGAGGCGCTGAATGATCTTATGAATGCCCTTCAGGAAGCCTCTAATGCTTC
CGCTGGACCTTTCGGTCTGATAATTAATCCAAAGAGATACGCGAAACTTCTTAAAATCTATGAGAAATCA
GGAAAAATGTTGGTAGAAGTGCTGAAAGAAATTTTTCGGGGTGGCATCATAGTCACACTGAACATAGATG
AAAACAAGGTTATTATTTTTGCAAATACTCCAGCGGTGCTTGACGTAGTTGTTGGGCAGGACGTAACGCT
CCAGGAATTGGGACCTGAGGGGGACGACGTGGCCTTTTTGGTGTCAGAAGCCATCGGCATCCGAATAAAG
AACCCCGAAGCGATTGTTGTCCTCGAATGGTCAGGGTCAGGTTCTGGCTCAGGTAGCGGGAGTGGGCGGC
CGCTGATGTCTAAGGGGGAGGAGCTTTTCACAGGTGTAGTACCTATTCTTGTTGAATTGGATGGCGATGT
CAATGGACACAAATTCTCCGTCTCAGGGGAGGGAGAGGGAGACGCTACCTATGGAAAGTTGACTCTCAAA
TTCATCTGCACAACGGGTAAGTTGCCGGTCCCTTGGCCGACACTCGTTACTACGTTCAGCTATGGAGTAC
AGTGTTTCGCGCGCTACCCCGACCATATGAAACAACACGACTTTTTCAAATCCGCAATGCCCGAGGGATA
CGTTCAGGAACGGACTATTTTCTTTAAAGACGACGGTAATTACAAAACACGCGCCGAAGTTAAGTTCGAA
GGAGATACTTTGGTTAACCGAATAGAGCTGAAAGGCATTGATTTCAAAGAGGACGGGAACATCCTGGGTC
ATAAACTTGAGTATAATTTTAATTCCCACAACGTGTATATAATGGCAGATAAACAGAAGAATGGCATCAA
GGTTAACTTCAAGATTCGGCACAATATTGAAGACGGTAGTGTACAGCTGGCTGACCACTATCAGCAGAAT
ACGCCAATTGGTGATGGGCCCGTCTTGTTGCCAGATAATCACTACCTCTCAATCCAGAGTGCCCTTAGTA
AAGATCCAAACGAAAAGCGGGACCACATGGTTTTGTTGGAGTTTGTCACAGCTGCTGGGATTACCCACGG
GATAGACGAGTTGTATAAATGACTCGAGCGCCCCTCTCCCTCCCCCCCCCCTAACGTTACTGGCCGAAGC
CGCTTGGAATAAGGCCGGTGTGCGTTTGTCTATATGTTATTTTCCACCATATTGCCGTCTTTTGGCAATG
TGAGGGCCCGGAAACCTGGCCCTGTCTTCTTGACGAGCATTCCTAGGGGTCTTTCCCCTCTCGCCAAAGG
AATGCAAGGTCTGTTGAATGTCGTGAAGGAAGCAGTTCCTCTGGAAGCTTCTTGAAGACAAACAACGTCT
GTAGCGACCCTTTGCAGGCAGCGGAACCCCCCACCTGGCGACAGGTGCCTCTGCGGCCAAAAGCCACGTG
TATAAGATACACCTGCAAAGGCGGCACAACCCCAGTGCCACGTTGTGAGTTGGATAGTTGTGGAAAGAGT
CAAATGGCTCACCTCAAGCGTATTCAACAAGGGGCTGAAGGATGCCCAGAAGGTACCCCATTGTATGGGA
TCTGATCTGGGGCCTCGGTGCACATGCTTTACATGTGTTTAGTCGAGGTTAAAAAACGTCTAGGCCCCCC
GAACCACGGGGACGTGGTTTTCCTTTGAAAAACACGATGATAAGCCTGCAGGGCCACCATGCCTGAACCC
TCTAAGTCTGCTCCAGCCCCTAAAAAGGGTTCTAAGAAGGCTATCACTAAGGCGCAGAAGAAGGATGGTA
AGAAGCGTAAGCGCAGCCGCAAGGAGAGCTATTCTATCTATGTGTACAAGGTTCTGAAGCAGGTCCACCC
CGACACCGGCATCTCATCCAAGGCCATGGGGATCATGAACTCCTTCGTCAACGACATCTTCGAGCGCATC
GCGGGCGAGGCTTCTCGCCTGGCTCACTACAATAAGCGCTCGACCATCACCTCCAGGGAGATTCAGACGG
CTGTGCGCCTGCTGCTGCCTGGGGAGCTGGCTAAGCATGCTGTGTCCGAGGGCACTAAGGCAGTTACCAA
GTACACTAGCTCTAAGGATCCACCAGTCGCCACCATGGTGAGCAAGGGCGAGGAGGATAACATGGCCATC
ATCAAGGAGTTCATGCGCTTCAAGGTGCACATGGAGGGCTCCGTGAACGGCCACGAGTTCGAGATCGAGG
GCGAGGGCGAGGGCCGCCCCTACGAGGGCACCCAGACCGCCAAGCTGAAGGTGACCAAGGGTGGCCCCCT
GCCCTTCGCCTGGGACATCCTGTCCCCTCAGTTCATGTACGGCTCCAAGGCCTACGTGAAGCACCCCGCC
GACATCCCCGACTACTTGAAGCTGTCCTTCCCCGAGGGCTTCAAGTGGGAGCGCGTGATGAACTTCGAGG
ACGGCGGCGTGGTGACCGTGACCCAGGACTCCTCCCTGCAAGACGGCGAGTTCATCTACAAGGTGAAGCT
GCGCGGCACCAACTTCCCCTCCGACGGCCCCGTAATGCAGAAGAAGACCATGGGCTGGGAGGCCTCCTCC
GAGCGGATGTACCCCGAGGACGGCGCCCTGAAGGGCGAGATCAAGCAGAGGCTGAAGCTGAAGGACGGCG
GCCACTACGACGCTGAGGTCAAGACCACCTACAAGGCCAAGAAGCCCGTGCAGCTGCCCGGCGCCTACAA
CGTCAACATCAAGTTGGACATCACCTCCCACAACGAGGACTACACCATCGTGGAACAGTACGAACGCGCC
GAGGGCCGCCACTCCACCGGCGGCATGGACGAGCTGTACAAGTAAACGCGTCTGGAACAATCAACCTCTG
GATTACAAAATTTGTGAAAGATTGACTGGTATTCTTAACTATGTTGCTCCTTTTACGCTATGTGGATACG
CTGCTTTAATGCCTTTGTATCATGCTATTGCTTCCCGTATGGCTTTCATTTTCTCCTCCTTGTATAAATC
CTGGTTGCTGTCTCTTTATGAGGAGTTGTGGCCCGTTGTCAGGCAACGTGGCGTGGTGTGCACTGTGTTT
GCTGACGCAACCCCCACTGGTTGGGGCATTGCCACCACCTGTCAGCTCCTTTCCGGGACTTTCGCTTTCC
CCCTCCCTATTGCCACGGCGGAACTCATCGCCGCCTGCCTTGCCCGCTGCTGGACAGGGGCTCGGCTGTT
GGGCACTGACAATTCCGTGGTGTTGTCGGGGAAGCTGACGTCCTTTCCATGGCTGCTCGCCTGTGTTGCC
ACCTGGATTCTGCGCGGGACGTCCTTCTGCTACGTCCCTTCGGCCCTCAATCCAGCGGACCTTCCTTCCC
GCGGCCTGCTGCCGGCTCTGCGGCCTCTTCCGCGTCTTCGCCTTCGCCCTCAGACGAGTCGGATCTCCCT
TTGGGCCGCCTCCCCGCCTGGAATTAATTCTGCAGTCGAGACCTAGAAAAACATGGAGCAATCACAAGTA
GCAATACAGCAGCTACCAATGCTGATTGTGCCTGGCTAGAAGCACAAGAGGAGGAGGAGGTGGGTTTTCC
AGTCACACCTCAGGTACCTTTAAGACCAATGACTTACAAGGCAGCTGTAGATCTTAGCCACTTTTTAAAA
GAAAAGAGGGGACTGGAAGGGCTAATTCACTCCCAACGAAGACAAGATATCCTTGATCTGTGGATCTACC
ACACACAAGGCTACTTCCCTGATTAGCAGAACTACACACCAGGGCCAGGGGTCAGATATCCACTGACCTT
TGGATGGTGCTACAAGCTAGTACCAGTTGAGCCAGATAAGGTAGAAGAGGCCAATAAAGGAGAGAACACC
AGCTTGTTACACCCTGTGAGCCTGCATGGGATGGATGACCCGGAGAGAGAAGTGTTAGAGTGGAGGTTTG
ACAGCCGCCTAGCATTTCATCACGTGGCCCGAGAGCTGCATCCGGAGTACTTCAAGAACTGCTGATATCG
AGCTTGCTACAAGGGACTTTCCGCTGGGGACTTTCCAGGGAGGCGTGGCCTGGGCGGGACTGGGGAGTGG
CGAGCCCTCAGATCCTGCATATAAGCAGCTGCTTTTTGCCTGTACTGGGTCTCTCTGGTTAGACCAGATC
TGAGCCTGGGAGCTCTCTGGCTAACTAGGGAACCCACTGCTTAAGCCTCAATAAAGCTTGCCTTGAGTGC
TTCAAGTAGTGTGTGCCCGTCTGTTGTGTGACTCTGGTAACTAGAGATCCCTCAGACCCTTTTAGTCAGT
GTGGAAAATCTCTAGCAGTAGTAGTTCATGTCATCTTATTATTCAGTATTTATAACTTGCAAAGAAATGA
ATATCAGAGAGTGAGAGGCCTTGACATTGCTAGCGTTTACCGTCGACCTCTAGCTAGAGCTTGGCGTAAT
CATGGTCATAGCTGTTTCCTGTGTGAAATTGTTATCCGCTCACAATTCCACACAACATACGAGCCGGAAG
CATAAAGTGTAAAGCCTGGGGTGCCTAATGAGTGAGCTAACTCACATTAATTGCGTTGCGCTCACTGCCC
GCTTTCCAGTCGGGAAACCTGTCGTGCCAGCTGCATTAATGAATCGGCCAACGCGCGGGGAGAGGCGGTT
TGCGTATTGGGCGCTCTTCCGCTTCCTCGCTCACTGACTCGCTGCGCTCGGTCGTTCGGCTGCGGCGAGC
GGTATCAGCTCACTCAAAGGCGGTAATACGGTTATCCACAGAATCAGGGGATAACGCAGGAAAGAACATG
TGAGCAAAAGGCCAGCAAAAGGCCAGGAACCGTAAAAAGGCCGCGTTGCTGGCGTTTTTCCATAGGCTCC
GCCCCCCTGACGAGCATCACAAAAATCGACGCTCAAGTCAGAGGTGGCGAAACCCGACAGGACTATAAAG
ATACCAGGCGTTTCCCCCTGGAAGCTCCCTCGTGCGCTCTCCTGTTCCGACCCTGCCGCTTACCGGATAC
CTGTCCGCCTTTCTCCCTTCGGGAAGCGTGGCGCTTTCTCATAGCTCACGCTGTAGGTATCTCAGTTCGG
TGTAGGTCGTTCGCTCCAAGCTGGGCTGTGTGCACGAACCCCCCGTTCAGCCCGACCGCTGCGCCTTATC
CGGTAACTATCGTCTTGAGTCCAACCCGGTAAGACACGACTTATCGCCACTGGCAGCAGCCACTGGTAAC
AGGATTAGCAGAGCGAGGTATGTAGGCGGTGCTACAGAGTTCTTGAAGTGGTGGCCTAACTACGGCTACA
CTAGAAGAACAGTATTTGGTATCTGCGCTCTGCTGAAGCCAGTTACCTTCGGAAAAAGAGTTGGTAGCTC
TTGATCCGGCAAACAAACCACCGCTGGTAGCGGTGGTTTTTTTGTTTGCAAGCAGCAGATTACGCGCAGA
AAAAAAGGATCTCAAGAAGATCCTTTGATCTTTTCTACGGGGTCTGACGCTCAGTGGAACGAAAACTCAC
GTTAAGGGATTTTGGTCATGAGATTATCAAAAAGGATCTTCACCTAGATCCTTTTAAATTAAAAATGAAG
TTTTAAATCAATCTAAAGTATATATGAGTAAACTTGGTCTGACAGTTACCAATGCTTAATCAGTGAGGCA
CCTATCTCAGCGATCTGTCTATTTCGTTCATCCATAGTTGCCTGACTCCCCGTCGTGTAGATAACTACGA
TACGGGAGGGCTTACCATCTGGCCCCAGTGCTGCAATGATACCGCGAGACCCACGCTCACCGGCTCCAGA
TTTATCAGCAATAAACCAGCCAGCCGGAAGGGCCGAGCGCAGAAGTGGTCCTGCAACTTTATCCGCCTCC
ATCCAGTCTATTAATTGTTGCCGGGAAGCTAGAGTAAGTAGTTCGCCAGTTAATAGTTTGCGCAACGTTG
TTGCCATTGCTACAGGCATCGTGGTGTCACGCTCGTCGTTTGGTATGGCTTCATTCAGCTCCGGTTCCCA
ACGATCAAGGCGAGTTACATGATCCCCCATGTTGTGCAAAAAAGCGGTTAGCTCCTTCGGTCCTCCGATC
GTTGTCAGAAGTAAGTTGGCCGCAGTGTTATCACTCATGGTTATGGCAGCACTGCATAATTCTCTTACTG
TCATGCCATCCGTAAGATGCTTTTCTGTGACTGGTGAGTACTCAACCAAGTCATTCTGAGAATAGTGTAT
GCGGCGACCGAGTTGCTCTTGCCCGGCGTCAATACGGGATAATACCGCGCCACATAGCAGAACTTTAAAA
GTGCTCATCATTGGAAAACGTTCTTCGGGGCGAAAACTCTCAAGGATCTTACCGCTGTTGAGATCCAGTT
CGATGTAACCCACTCGTGCACCCAACTGATCTTCAGCATCTTTTACTTTCACCAGCGTTTCTGGGTGAGC
AAAAACAGGAAGGCAAAATGCCGCAAAAAAGGGAATAAGGGCGACACGGAAATGTTGAATACTCATACTC
TTCCTTTTTCAATATTATTGAAGCATTTATCAGGGTTATTGTCTCATGAGCGGATACATATTTGAATGTA
TTTAGAAAAATAAACAAATAGGGGTTCCGCGCACATTTCCCCGAAAAGTGCCACCTGACGTCGACGGATC
GGGAGATCAACTTGTTTATTGCAGCTTATAATGGTTACAAATAAAGCAATAGCATCACAAATTTCACAAA
TAAAGCATTTTTTTCACTGCATTCTAGTTGTGGTTTGTCCAAACTCATCAATGTATCTTATCATGTCTGG
ATCAACTGGATAACTCAAGCTAACCAAAATCATCCCAAACTTCCCACCCCATACCCTATTACCACTGCCA
ATTACCTGTGGTTTCATTTACTCTAAACCTGTGATTCCTCTGAATTATTTTCATTTTAAAGAAATTGTAT
TTGTTAAATATGTACTACAAACTTAGTAGTTGGAAGGGCTAATTCA
